>Addgene plasmid #187437 | SNG +R111Q | addgene full sequence | sequence record 374308 | Addgene NGS Result
TTCTCTGTCACAGAATGAAAATTTTTCTGTCATCTCTTCGTTATTAATGTTTGTAATTGACTGAATATCA
ACGCTTATTTGCAGCCTGAATGGCGAATGGG
[124 nt withheld, positions 102-225]
C
[91 nt withheld, positions 227-317]
A
[49 nt withheld, positions 319-367]
CCTTTGACGTTGGAGTCCACGTTCTT
[37 nt withheld, positions 394-430]
ACCCTATCTCGGTCTATTCTTTTGATTTATAAGGGATTTTGCCGATTTCGGCCTATTGGTTAAAAAATGA
GCTGATTTAACAAAAATTTAACGCGAATTTTAACAAAATATTAACGCTTACAATTTAGGTGGCACTTTTC
GGGGAAATGTGCGCGGAACCCCTATTTGTTTATTTTTCTAAATACATTCAAATATGTATCCGCTCATGAG
ACAATAACCCTGATAAATGCTTCAATAATATTGAAAAAGGAAGAGTATGAGTATTCAACATTTCCGTGTC
GCCCTTATTCCCTTTTTTGCGGCATTTTGCCTTCCTGTTTTTGCTCACCCAGAAACGCTGGTGAAAGTAA
AAGATGCTGAAGATCAGTTGGGTGCACGAGTGGGTTACATCGAACTGGATCTCAACAGCGGTAAGATCCT
TGAGAGTTTTCGCCCCGAAGAACGTTTTCCAATGATGAGCACTTTTAAAGTTCTGCTATGTGGCGCGGTA
TTATCCCGTATTGACGCCGGGCAAGAGCAACTCGGTCGCCGCATACACTATTCTCAGAATGACTTGGTTG
AGTACTCACCAGTCACAGAAAAGCATCTTACGGATGGCATGACAGTAAGAGAATTATGCAGTGCTGCCAT
AACCATGAGTGATAACACTGCGGCCAACTTACTTCTGACAACGATCGGAGGACCGAAGGAGCTAACCGCT
TTTTTGCACAACATGGGGGATCATGTAACTCGCCTTGATCGTTGGGAACCGGAGCTGAATGAAGCCATAC
CAAACGACGAGCGTGACACCACGATGCCTGTAGCAATGGCAACAACGTTGCGCAAACTATTAACTGGCGA
ACTACTTACTCTAGCTTCCCGGCAACAATTAATAGACTGGATGGAGGCGGATAAAGTTGCAGGACCACTT
CTGCGCTCGGCCCTTCCGGCTGGCTGGTTTATTGCTGATAAATCTGGAGCCGGTGAGCGTGGGTCTCGCG
GTATCATTGCAGCACTGGGGCCAGATGGTAAGCCCTCCCGTATCGTAGTTATCTACACGACGGGGAGTCA
GGCAACTATGGATGAACGAAATAGACAGATCGCTGAGATAGGTGCCTCACTGATTAAGCATTGGTAACTG
TCAGACCAAGTTTACTCATATATACTTTAGATTGATTTAAAACTTCATTTTTAATTTAAAAGGATCTAGG
TGAAGATCCTTTTTGATAATCTCATGACCAAAATCCCTTAACGTGAGTTTTCGTTCCACTGAGCGTCAGA
CCCCGTAGAAAAGATCAAAGGATCTTCTTGAGATCCTTTTTTTCTGCGCGTAATCTGCTGCTTGCAAACA
AAAAAACCACCGCTACCAGCGGTGGTTTGTTTGCCGGATCAAGAGCTACCAACTCTTTTTCCGAAGGTAA
CTGGCTTCAGCAGAGCGCAGATACCAAATACTGTTCTTCTAGTGTAGCCGTAGTTAGGCCACCACTTCAA
GAACTCTGTAGCACCGCCTACATACCTCGCTCTGCTAATCCTGTTACCAGTGGCTGCTGCCAGTGGCGAT
AAGTCGTGTCTTACCGGGTTGGACTCAAGACGATAGTTACCGGATAAGGCGCAGCGGTCGGGCTGAACGG
GGGGTTCGTGCACACAGCCCAGCTTGGAGCGAACGACCTACACCGAACTGAGATACCTACAGCGTGAGCT
ATGAGAAAGCGCCACGCTTCCCGAAGGGAGAAAGGCGGACAGGTATCCGGTAAGCGGCAGGGTCGGAACA
GGAGAGCGCACGAGGGAGCTTCCAGGGGGAAACGCCTGGTATCTTTATAGTCCTGTCGGGTTTCGCCACC
TCTGACTTGAGCGTCGATTTTTGTGATGCTCGTCAGGGGGGCGGAGCCTATGGAAAAACGCCAGCAACGC
GGCCTTTTTACGGTTCCTGGCCTTTTGCTGGCCTTTTGCTCACATGTTCTTTCCTGCGTTATCCCCTGAT
TCTGTGGATAACCGTATTACCGCCTTTGAGTGAGCTGATACCGCTCGCCGCAGCCGAACGACCGAGCGCA
GCGAGTCAGTGAGCGAGGAAGCGGAAGAGCGCCTGATGCGGTATTTTCTCCTTACGCATCTGTGCGGTAT
TTCACACCGCATAGACCAGCCGCGTAACCTGGCAAAATCGGTTACGGTTGAGTAATAAATGGATGCCCTG
CGTAAGCGGGTGTGGGCGGACAATAAAGTCTTAAACTGAACAAAATAGATCTAAACTATGACAATAAAGT
CTTAAACTAGACAGAATAGTTGTAAACTGAAATCAGTCCAGTTATGCTGTGAAAAAGCATACTGGACTTT
TGTTATGGCTAAAGCAAACTCTTCATTTTCTGAAGTGCAAATTGCCCGTCGTATTAAAGAGGGGCGTGGC
CAAGGGCATGGTAAAGACTATATTCGCGGCGTTGTGACAATTTACCGAACAACTCCGCGGCCGGGAAGCC
GATCTCGGCTTGAACGAATTGTTAGGTGGCGGTACTTGGGTCGATATCAAAGTGCATCACTTCTTCCCGT
ATGCCCAACTTTGTATAGAGAGCCACTGCGGGATCGTCACCGTAATCTGCTTGCACGTAGATCACATAAG
CACCAAGCGCGTTGGCCTCATGCTTGAGGAGATTGATGAGCGCGGTGGCAATGCCCAGCCTCCGGTGCTC
GCCGGAGACTGCGAGATCATAGATATAGATCTCACTACGCGGCTGCTCAAACTTGGGCAGAACGTAAGCC
GCGAGAGCGCCAACAACCGCTTCTTGGTCGAAGGCAGCAAGCGCGATGAATGTCTTACTACGGAGCAAGT
TCCCGAGGTAATCGGAGTCCGGCTGATGTTGGGAGTAGGTGGCTACGTCTCCGAACTCACGACCGAAAAG
ATCAAGAGCAGCCCGCATGGATTTGACTTGGTCAGGGCCGAGCCTACATGTGCGAATGATGCCCATACTT
GAGCCACCTAACTTTGTTTTAGGGCGACTGCCCTGCTGCGTAACATCGTTGCTGCTGCGTAACATCGTTG
CTGCTCCATAACATCAAACATCGACCCACGGCGTAACGCGCTTGCTGCTTGGATGCCCGAGGCATAGACT
GTACAAAAAAACAGTCATAACAAGCCATGAAAACCGCCACTGCGCCGTTACCACCGCTGCGTTCGGTCAA
GGTTCTGGACCAGTTGCGTGAGCGCATACGCTACTTGCATTACAGTTTACGAACCGAACAGGCTTATGTC
AACTGGGTTCGTGCCTTCATCCGTTTCCACGGTGTGCGTCACCCGGCAACCTTGGGCAGCAGCGAAGTCG
AGGCATTTCTGTCCTGGCTGGCGAACGAGCGCAAGGTTTCGGTCTCCACGCATCGTCAGGCATTGGCGGC
CTTGCTGTTCTTCTACGGCAAGGTGCTGTGCACGGATCTGCCCTTGCTTCAGGAGATCGGTAGACCTCGG
CCGTCGCGGCGCTTGCCGGTGGTGCTGACCCCGGATGAAGTGGTTCGCATCCTCGGTTTTCTGGAAGGCG
AGCATCGTTTGTTCGCCCAGGACTCTAGCTATAGTTCTAGTGGTTGGCTACGTACCCGTAGTGGCTATGG
CAGGGCTTGCCGCCCCGACGTTGGCTGCGAGCCCTGGGCCTTCACCCGAACTTGGGGGTTGGGGTGGGGA
AAAGGAAGAAACGCGGGCGTATTGGTCCCAATGGGGTCTCGGTGGGGTATCGACAGAGTGCCAGCCCTGG
GACCGAACCCCGCGTTTATGAACAAACGACCCAACACCCGTGCGTTTTATTCTGTCTTTTTATTGCCGTC
ATAGCGCGGGTTCCTTCCGGTATTGTCTCCTTCCGTGTTTCAGTTAGCCTCCCCCATCTCCCGGTACCGC
ATGCTCAGCTGCTTTTTATGTCAAATTTAATATCAAAGCGTCCCTGGAAGCGGTCTTTGTCGCTGTACTG
GATGTTCTGCCCGTAGGCCCTGCATTCCACGCGCACCTCCATGTCGTAGGTCAGGTTGGTGAACTGCACT
GCCACCAGCGGCTGCAGGTACCGCGACTGCAGGAGCTTGCCGTAGTAGGGATAGTACTGCAGGGCAAAGC
CAGGGTAGCCACCCATCCCATAGTACTCCACCGTGCCTATTTTGTCTGCATCGTCCTCTTTCTTGGCAGC
ACAGTGGACAGGGATGAGGAATGGGTTGTATTTTGCCATAACCTCTGGAGGGAGGCTGTCATTTACCGGA
GCCTTAGGTTTGAAGCCGATAATTCTGTTGAGCTTGACGAGGATGCATGGTTTGCCATCCCTGTACCCAA
AGGTGGGATCATTTATTCCAGAACAGTTTTCCAGCCATTCACGTTTGAATTTGCAGACCTTCTTCTGGCC
CTGGGCATCATTATATGGTCCTCTCTCTTTGTAATCGCTAGGTATGTCCCCACAGTCCTGAAATATCATG
TTTTCAGTCTGTTGATCAGCGCTGTAGTCCTTCAAGAACTTCTCAAGGTTCTTCACATATGGCTCAAAAC
TTTTGGCGTCGGAGACACTAAAGGAAATTTCTGTCTTTTGTACCTGGGGTACTTGAGTCAGTCCTGGAGG
TGCCACTCGATCCTGATATTTGGGTTCAAATTCACTGACAGTGAGCAACATCACTTGGATGGTCCCAATG
AATATACCTGCCAGGCAACCATAGAAGATCACATAGAAGAGGAGGATTTTAAACCAGCTGCCCCCGGTGC
GGCCCAGCAGCTCCTTCTTCTCCGAGTTCCAGATGAACTTCTTCCAGTTGCCGTCGCCGTCCTTGGCCTT
CCCGCGGGCCATCTCGAGATCCCGGGTGATCAAGTCTTCGTCGAGTGATTGTAAATAAAATGTAATTTAC
AGTATAGTATTTTAATTAATATACAAATGATTTGATAATAATTCTTATTTAACTATAATATATTGTGTTG
GGTTGAATTAAAGGTCCGTATACTCCGGAATATTAATAGATCATGGAGATAATTAAAATGATAACCATCT
CGCAAATAAATAAGTATTTTACTGTTTTCGTAACAGTTTTGTAATAAAAAAACCTATAAATATTCCGGAT
TATTCATACCGTCCCACCATCGGGCGCGGATCCCGGTCCGAAGCGCGCGGAATTCAAAGGCCTACGTCGA
CGAGCTCACCTATAGGGCGAATTGGCGGAAGGCCGTCAAGGCCGCATGTCGACATGGGCAAGGGGGCTGG
AAGAGACAAGTATGAGCCTACTGCAACATCCGAACATGGCACAAAGAAGAAAAAGGGGAAGAAGGAGAGG
GACATGGATGAACTTAAAAAGGAAGTCACAATGGATGACCACAAGCTGAGCCTTGATGAACTTCATCGTA
AATATGGAACAGACTTGAGTAGGGGTTTGACTACTGCACGTGCAGCTGAGATTTTGGCTCGTGATGGCCC
AAATTCCCTCACACCCCCACCCACCACTCCTGAATGGCTCAAGTTCTGCCGGCAGCTCTTTGGAGGATTC
TCACTCCTGTTGTGGATTGGTGCTGTTCTGTGCTTTCTGGCTTATGGCATACAAAGTGCGGTGGACCAGG
AGGCGGCCGACAATGATAATCTGTACTTGGGTATTGTGTTGGCAGCTGTGGTTATCATTACTGGCTGTTT
CTCTTATTACCAAGAAGCAAAAAGTTCCAAGATCATGGAGTCCTTCAAGAACATGGTGCCTCAGCAAGCT
CTTGTAGTCAGAAATGGTGAGAAGATGAGCATAAATGCTGAAGGTGTTGTAGTTGGAGATCTAGTGGAGG
TGAAAGGAGGAGACAGAATTCCAGCCGACCTTCGGATCATATCTGCACATGGTTGCAAGGTAGATAACTC
CTCACTTACTGGTGAATCAGAGCCTCAGACCAGATCTCCAGACTTCTCCAATGAGAATCCCCTGGAGACC
AGGAACATTGCCTTCTTTTCCACCAACTGTGTGGAAGGCACTGCCCGTGGCATTGTCATTAGCACTGGGG
ATCGCACTGTAATGGGCCGTATTGCCAGTCTGGCTTCTGGGCTGGAAGGGGGGAAAACTCCAATTGCCAT
GGAGATTGAGCACTTTATCCACCTCATCACTGGAGTAGCTGTCTTCCTGGGTGTGACTTTCTTCATCCTT
TCACTCATCCTTGAGTACACATGGCTGGAGGCTGTAATCTTCCTCATCGGGATCATTGTTGCCAATGTCC
CTGAAGGGCTGCTTGCAACAGTCACGGTATGTCTGACACTAACAGCCAAGCGTATGGCTCGTAAGAACTG
CTTGGTGAAGAACCTCGAAGCTGTGGAAACCCTGGGTTCCACGTCCACTATCTGTTCTGACAAAACAGGC
ACGCTGACACAGAATCGCATGACGGTTGCGCACATGTGGTTTGACAATCAGATTCATGAGGCTGATACTA
CAGAGAACCAGAGTGGTGCTTCCTTTGACAAGAGCTCAGCTACTTGGACTGCTTTGTCCAGAGTTGCAGG
TCTCTGCAACCGTGCTGTGTTTCAGGCCAACCAGGAAAATGTACCAATACTTAAGAGAGCAGTGGCGGGA
GATGCCTCTGAGTCTGCACTTCTGAAATGCATTGAATTGTGCTGTGGTCCTGTCAAGGAGATGAGAGAAA
GGTATCCCAAAGTGGTGGAAATACCATTTAACTCTACCAACAAGTATCAGCTGTCTATCCACAAAAATGC
AAATCCGTCAGAATCCCGTTACTTACTGGTGATGAAGGGAGCTCCAGAGAGGATTTTGGATCGCTGCAGC
ACCATTCTTATTCATGGCAAAGAGCAACCACTGGATGAGGAAATGAAAGATTCTTTTCAAAATGCCTACC
TTGAGTTGGGAGGCCTTGGGGAGAGAGTGTTAGGATTCTGTCACTTGGCTCTGCCTGATGATCAGTTCCC
TGATGGCTTCCAGTTTGATACAGACGAAGTGAACTTTCCTGTAGAAAAACTCTGCTTTGTAGGACTGATG
TCTATGATTGACCCTCCTCGTGCTGCTGTGCCAGATGCTGTTGGCAAATGCAGAAGCGCTGGGATCAAGG
TTATCATGGTTACGGGAGACCATCCGATCACAGCCAAAGCCATTGCCAAGGGTGTCGGCATCATCTCTGA
GGGCAATGAAACAGTTGAAGATATTGCTGCTCGACTCAACATTCCTGTCAGCCAGGTCAACCCTAGGGAT
GCCAAAGCTTGTGTTGTTCATGGCTCAGATTTGAAGGACATGACTAGTGAGCAACTGGATGACATCTTGC
TTCATCATACTGAAATTGTCTTTGCCAGGACATCTCCTCAGCAGAAGCTTATAATTGTGGAAGGCTGTCA
GCGACAGGGTGCCATTGTAGCAGTCACAGGTGATGGTGTGAATGATTCCCCAGCCCTGAAGAAGGCTGAC
ATTGGTGTTGCTATGGGTATTGCTGGCTCAGATGTCTCCAAGCAGGCAGCTGACATGATTCTGCTGGATG
ATAACTTTGCCTCCATTGTCACTGGGGTTGAAGAAGGGCGTCTGATCTTTGATAACCTGAAGAAGTCTAT
TGCTTACACCTTGACCAGTAACATTCCTGAAATCACGCCGTTCCTGATCTTCATCATTGCAAACATACCC
CTTCCACTGGGAACAGTCACCATCCTCTGCATTGACTTGGGCACTGACATGGTCCCTGCTATCTCCCTGG
CATATGAGCAAGCAGAGAGTGACATCATGAAGAGGCAGCCCAGAAATCCCAAAACAGACAAGCTGGTTAA
TGAACGGCTGATCAGCATGGCCTATGGGCAGATTGGTATGATCCAGGCCCTTGGAGGTTTCTTCACCTAT
TTTGTAATCATGGCAGAGAATGGGTTCTGGCCTTCTGGCTTGCTAGGGATCAGAGTTCAGTGGGATGACC
GATGGGTTAACGATGTGGAAGACAGCTATGGGCAGCAGTGGACCTACGAACAGAGGAAAATAGTGGAGTT
CACTTGCCATACAGCCTTCTTTGTCAGCATTGTGGTTGTGCAGTGGGCAGACTTGATCATTTGTAAGACC
AGAAGAAACTCTGTCTTCCAGCAGGGAATGAAGAACAAGATCTTAATATTTGGGCTCTTTGAGGAGACTG
CTCTGGCTGCCTTCCTCTCCTACTGCCCTGGAATGGATGTTGCTCTAAGGATGTACCCTCTCAAGCCAAC
CTGGTGGTTCTGCGCTTTCCCATACTCTCTTCTCATATTCCTGTATGATGAAATCAGAAAGCTCATTATC
AGACGCAACCCTGGTGGTTGGGTGGAAAAAGAGACCTACTACTAAGCGGCCGCCTGGGCCTCATGGGCCT
TCCGCTCACTGCCCGCTTTCCAGTGCGGCCGCTTTCGAATCTAGAGCCTGCAGTCTCGACAAGCTTGTCG
AGAAGTACTAGAGGATCATAATCAGCCATACCACATTTGTAGAGGTTTTACTTGCTTTAAAAAACCTCCC
ACACCTCCCCCTGAACCTGAAACATAAAATGAATGCAATTGTTGTTGTTAACTTGTTTATTGCAGCTTAT
AATGGTTACAAATAAAGCAATAGCATCACAAATTTCACAAATAAAGCATTTTTTTCACTGCATTCTAGTT
GTGGTTTGTCCAAACTCATCAATGTATCTTATCATGTCTGGATCTGATCACTGCTTGAGCCTAGGAGATC
CGAACCAGATAAGTGAAATCTAGTTCCAAACTATTTTGTCATTTTTAATTTTCGTATTAGCTTACGACGC
TACACCCAGTTCCCATCTATTTTGTCACTCTTCCCTAAATAATCCTTAAAAACTCCATTTCCACCCCTCC
CAGTTCCCAACTATTTTGTCCGCCCACAGCGGGGCATTTTTCTTCCTGTTATGTTTTTAATCAAACATCC
TGCCAACTCCATGTGACAAACCGTCATCTTCGGCTACTTT
Features (pLannotate 1.2.2; 18 found; start..end, strand, type, name):
     81..97      +  CDS            lacZα (fragment): LacZα fragment of β-galactosidase; lacZ fragment
    102..556     +  rep_origin     f1 ori (sequence partly withheld): f1 bacteriophage origin of replication; arrow indicates direction of (+) strand synthesis
    582..686     +  promoter       AmpR promoter: bla
    687..1547    +  CDS            AmpR: β-lactamase; bla; confers resistance to ampicillin, carbenicillin, and related antibiotics
   1718..2306    +  rep_origin     ori: high-copy-number ColE1/pMB1/pBR322/pUC origin of replication
   2492..2543    -  misc_feature   bom (fragment): basis of mobility region from pBR322
   2611..2835    -  mobile_element Tn7R: mini-Tn7 element (right end of the Tn7 transposon) Tn7
   2902..3435    -  CDS            GmR: gentamycin acetyltransferase; aacC1; confers resistance to gentamycin
   3624..3652    -  promoter       Pc promoter: intI1 (promoter lies within the coding sequence); class 1 integron promoter
   3630..3989    -  CDS            YPR2_ECOLX (fragment): Protein predicted: Swiss-Prot protein existence level 4. From Escherichia coli.
   4160..4208    -  polyA_signal   HSV TK poly(A) signal: herpes simplex virus thymidine kinase polyadenylation signal (Cole and Stacy, 1985)
   4288..5202    -  CDS            ATP1B1: AT1B1_CHICK - Experimental evidence at protein level: Swiss-Prot protein existence level 1. This is the non-catalytic component of the active enzyme, which catalyzes the hydrolysis of ATP coupled with the exchange of Na(+) and K(+) ions across the plasma membrane. The beta subunit regulates, through assembly of alpha/beta heterodimers, the number of sodium pumps transported to the plasma membrane. From Gallus gallus (Chicken).
   5237..5346    -  promoter       p10 promoter: baculovirus promoter for expression in insect cells
   5370..5461    +  promoter       polyhedrin promoter: polh from Autographa californica; promoter for the baculovirus polyhedrin gene
   5594..8662    +  CDS            ATP1A1: AT1A1_RABIT - Experimental evidence at protein level: Swiss-Prot protein existence level 1. This is the catalytic component of the active enzyme, which catalyzes the hydrolysis of ATP coupled with the exchange of sodium and potassium ions across the plasma membrane. This action creates the electrochemical gradient of sodium and potassium ions, providing the energy for active transport of various nutrients (By similarity). May contribute to blood-heart barrier properties of endocardial endothelium and may control cardiac performance via endothelial Na(+)/H(+) exchange (PubMed:11738066). From Or
   8774..8857    +  CDS            large T antigen (fragment): large T antigen from SV40 (simian virus 40)
   8880..9014    +  polyA_signal   SV40 poly(A) signal: SV40 polyadenylation signal
   9043..9208    -  mobile_element Tn7L: mini-Tn7 element (left end of the Tn7 transposon) Tn7
