[The description below was written by a language model from this plasmid's Addgene catalogue record and pLannotate feature annotations shown in this document.]
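Description:
SNG +R111Q is a baculovirus transfer plasmid built on the pFastBac Dual backbone. It co-expresses the two subunits of the Na,K-ATPase from the yellow-throated sandgrouse (Pterocles gutturalis) in insect cells. The sequenced plasmid is about 9.3 kb. In E. coli it is maintained through a high-copy ColE1/pUC-type origin and selected with ampicillin (β-lactamase), and it also carries an f1 phage origin.

The payload lies between the Tn7R and Tn7L ends of a mini-Tn7 element, together with a gentamicin acetyltransferase marker driven by the integron Pc promoter. In this vector family, that arrangement allows site-specific transposition of the whole cassette into a baculovirus shuttle genome (bacmid) in E. coli. The resulting bacmid is then used to produce recombinant virus.

Within the transposable segment, two late baculoviral promoters sit back to back and point in opposite directions. The polyhedrin promoter drives the catalytic α subunit ATP1A1 (roughly 3.07 kb), which is terminated by an SV40 polyadenylation signal. The p10 promoter drives the β subunit ATP1B1 (roughly 0.9 kb), which is terminated by the HSV thymidine kinase polyadenylation signal. The automated annotation labels these reading frames by their closest rabbit and chicken homologues, but the catalogue entry gives the species as P. gutturalis.

The α subunit carries an arginine-to-glutamine substitution. The plasmid name calls it R111Q, whereas the mutation field places it at residue 117; this may reflect different numbering conventions, but the record does not explain it. No epitope tags are annotated. The associated publication concerns constraints on the evolution of toxin-resistant Na,K-ATPases, so the construct appears intended for producing an engineered α/β pump for functional comparison with other variants.
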