Addgene plasmid #187437: SNG +R111Q
Purpose: Expresses Na,K-ATPase (ATP1A1 and ATP1B1 in pFastBac Dual vector) in insect cells
Depositing lab: Susanne Dobler. Depositing organization: Universitaet Hamburg. Publication: Constraints on the evolution of toxin-resistant Na,K-ATPases have limited dependence on sequence divergence. Mohammadi S, Herrera-Alvarez S, Yang L, Rodriguez-Ordonez MDP, Zhang K, Storz JF, Dobler S, Crawford AJ, Andolfatto P. PLoS Genet. 2022 Aug 16;18(8):e1010323. doi: 10.1371/journal.pgen.1010323. eCollection 2022 Aug. PubMed 35972957.
Backbone
  Vector backbone: pFastBac Dual
  Backbone manufacturer: Thermo Fisher (Invitrogen)
  Backbone size w/o insert (bp): 5238
  Vector type: Insect Expression
Growth in bacteria
  Bacterial resistance: Ampicillin, 100 μg/mL
  Growth temperature: 37°C
  Growth strain: DH5alpha
  Copy number: Unknown
Gene/Insert 1
  Gene/Insert name: ATP1A1
  Species: Pterocles gutturalis
  Insert size (bp): 3070
  Mutation: changed arginine at 117 to glutamine
  GenBank ID: XM_010081314
  Promoter: PH
  Cloning method: Gibson Cloning
  Sequencing primers: 5′ ATTCCGGATTATTCATACCGTCCCACCATCG; 3′ GTGGTATGGCTGATTATGATCCTCTAGTACTTCTC
Gene/Insert 2
  Gene/Insert name: ATP1B1
  Species: Pterocles gutturalis
  Insert size (bp): 918
  GenBank ID: XM_010078905
  Promoter: p10
  Cloning method: Restriction Enzyme; 5′ cloning site XhoI (unknown if destroyed); 3′ cloning site PaeI (unknown if destroyed)
  Sequencing primers: 5′ CGGGTTCCTTCCGGTATTGTCTCCTTC; 3′ ACGGACCTTTAATTCAACCCAACACAATATA
Terms and licenses: Academic/Nonprofit Terms; Industry Terms: Not Available to Industry
Depositor comments: Please visit https://doi.org/10.1101/2021.11.29.470343 for bioRxiv preprint.
How to cite: SNG +R111Q was a gift from Susanne Dobler (Addgene plasmid # 187437 ; http://n2t.net/addgene:187437 ; RRID:Addgene_187437)
