>Addgene plasmid #187437 | SNG +R111Q | depositor partial sequence | sequence record 363735 | ATP1B1 at p10 promoter
ATGGCCCGCGGGAAGGCCAAGGACGGCGACGGCAACTGGAAGAAGTTCATCTGGAACTCGGAGAAGAAGG
AGCTGCTGGGCCGCACCGGGGGCAGCTGGTTTAAAATCCTCCTCTTCTATGTGATCTTCTATGGTTGCCT
GGCAGGTATATTCATTGGGACCATCCAAGTGATGTTGCTCACTGTCAGTGAATTTGAACCCAAATATCAG
GATCGAGTGGCACCTCCAGGACTGACTCAAGTACCCCAGGTACAAAAGACAGAAATTTCCTTTAGTGTCT
CCGACGCCAAAAGTTTTGAGCCATATGTGAAGAACCTTGAGAAGTTCTTGAAGGACTACAGCGCTGATCA
ACAGACTGAAAACATGATATTTCAGGACTGTGGGGACATACCTAGCGATTACAAAGAGAGAGGACCATAT
AATGATGCCCAGGGCCAGAAGAAGGTCTGCAAATTCAAACGTGAATGGCTGGAAAACTGTTCTGGAATAA
ATGATCCCACCTTTGGGTACAGGGATGGCAAACCATGCATCCTCGTCAAGCTCAACAGAATTATCGGCTT
CAAACCTAAGGCTCCGGTAAATGACAGCCTCCCTCCAGAGGTTATGGCAAAATACAACCCATTCCTCATC
CCTGTCCACTGTGCTGCCAAGAAAGAGGACGATGCAGACAAAATAGGCACGGTGGAGTACTATGGGATGG
GTGGCTACCCTGGCTTTGCCCTGCAGTACTATCCCTACTACGGCAAGCTCCTGCAGTCGCGGTACCTGCA
GCCGCTGGTGGCAGTGCAGTTCACCAACCTGACCTACGACATGGAGGTGCGCGTGGAATGCAGGGCCTAC
GGGCAGAACATCCAGTACAGCGACAAAGACCGCTTCCAGGGACGCTTTGATATTAAATTTGACATAAAAA
GCAGCTGA
