>Addgene plasmid #187437 | SNG +R111Q | depositor partial sequence | sequence record 363736 | ATP1A1 at PH promoter
ATGGGCAAGGGGGCTGGAAGAGACAAGTATGAGCCTACTGCAACATCCGAACATGGCACAAAGAAGAAAA
AGGGGAAGAAGGAGAGGGACATGGATGAACTTAAAAAGGAAGTCACAATGGATGACCACAAGCTGAGCCT
TGATGAACTTCATCGTAAATATGGAACAGACTTGAGTAGGGGTTTGACTACTGCACGTGCAGCTGAGATT
TTGGCTCGTGATGGCCCAAATTCCCTCACACCCCCACCCACCACTCCTGAATGGCTCAAGTTCTGCCGGC
AGCTCTTTGGAGGATTCTCACTCCTGTTGTGGATTGGTGCTGTTCTGTGCTTTCTGGCTTATGGCATACG
AAGTGCGGTGGACCAGGAGGCGGCCGACAATGATAATCTGTACTTGGGTATTGTGTTGGCAGCTGTGGTT
ATCATTACTGGCTGTTTCTCTTATTACCAAGAAGCAAAAAGTTCCAAGATCATGGAGTCCTTCAAGAACA
TGGTGCCTCAGCAAGCTCTTGTAGTCAGAAATGGTGAGAAGATGAGCATAAATGCTGAAGGTGTTGTAGT
TGGAGATCTAGTGGAGGTGAAAGGAGGAGACAGAATTCCAGCCGACCTTCGGATCATATCTGCACATGGT
TGCAAGGTAGATAACTCCTCACTTACTGGTGAATCAGAGCCTCAGACCAGATCTCCAGACTTCTCCAATG
AGAATCCCCTGGAGACCAGGAACATTGCCTTCTTTTCCACCAACTGTGTGGAAGGCACTGCCCGTGGCAT
TGTCATTAGCACTGGGGATCGCACTGTAATGGGCCGTATTGCCAGTCTGGCTTCTGGGCTGGAAGGGGGG
AAAACTCCAATTGCCATGGAGATTGAGCACTTTATCCACCTCATCACTGGAGTAGCTGTCTTCCTGGGTG
TGACTTTCTTCATCCTTTCACTCATCCTTGAGTACACATGGCTGGAGGCTGTAATCTTCCTCATCGGGAT
CATTGTTGCCAATGTCCCTGAAGGGCTGCTTGCAACAGTCACGGTATGTCTGACACTAACAGCCAAGCGT
ATGGCTCGTAAGAACTGCTTGGTGAAGAACCTCGAAGCTGTGGAAACCCTGGGTTCCACGTCCACTATCT
GTTCTGACAAAACAGGCACGCTGACACAGAATCGCATGACGGTTGCGCACATGTGGTTTGACAATCAGAT
TCATGAGGCTGATACTACAGAGAACCAGAGTGGTGCTTCCTTTGACAAGAGCTCAGCTACTTGGACTGCT
TTGTCCAGAGTTGCAGGTCTCTGCAACCGTGCTGTGTTTCAGGCCAACCAGGAAAATGTACCAATACTTA
AGAGAGCAGTGGCGGGAGATGCCTCTGAGTCTGCACTTCTGAAATGCATTGAATTGTGCTGTGGTCCTGT
CAAGGAGATGAGAGAAAGGTATCCCAAAGTGGTGGAAATACCATTTAACTCTACCAACAAGTATCAGCTG
TCTATCCACAAAAATGCAAATCCGTCAGAATCCCGTTACTTACTGGTGATGAAGGGAGCTCCAGAGAGGA
TTTTGGATCGCTGCAGCACCATTCTTATTCATGGCAAAGAGCAACCACTGGATGAGGAAATGAAAGATTC
TTTTCAAAATGCCTACCTTGAGTTGGGAGGCCTTGGGGAGAGAGTGTTAGGATTCTGTCACTTGGCTCTG
CCTGATGATCAGTTCCCTGATGGCTTCCAGTTTGATACAGACGAAGTGAACTTTCCTGTAGAAAAACTCT
GCTTTGTAGGACTGATGTCTATGATTGACCCTCCTCGTGCTGCTGTGCCAGATGCTGTTGGCAAATGCAG
AAGCGCTGGGATCAAGGTTATCATGGTTACGGGAGACCATCCGATCACAGCCAAAGCCATTGCCAAGGGT
GTCGGCATCATCTCTGAGGGCAATGAAACAGTTGAAGATATTGCTGCTCGACTCAACATTCCTGTCAGCC
AGGTCAACCCTAGGGATGCCAAAGCTTGTGTTGTTCATGGCTCAGATTTGAAGGACATGACTAGTGAGCA
ACTGGATGACATCTTGCTTCATCATACTGAAATTGTCTTTGCCAGGACATCTCCTCAGCAGAAGCTTATA
ATTGTGGAAGGCTGTCAGCGACAGGGTGCCATTGTAGCAGTCACAGGTGATGGTGTGAATGATTCCCCAG
CCCTGAAGAAGGCTGACATTGGTGTTGCTATGGGTATTGCTGGCTCAGATGTCTCCAAGCAGGCAGCTGA
CATGATTCTGCTGGATGATAACTTTGCCTCCATTGTCACTGGGGTTGAAGAAGGGCGTCTGATCTTTGAT
AACCTGAAGAAGTCTATTGCTTACACCTTGACCAGTAACATTCCTGAAATCACGCCGTTCCTGATCTTCA
TCATTGCAAACATACCCCTTCCACTGGGAACAGTCACCATCCTCTGCATTGACTTGGGCACTGACATGGT
CCCTGCTATCTCCCTGGCATATGAGCAAGCAGAGAGTGACATCATGAAGAGGCAGCCCAGAAATCCCAAA
ACAGACAAGCTGGTTAATGAACGGCTGATCAGCATGGCCTATGGGCAGATTGGTATGATCCAGGCCCTTG
GAGGTTTCTTCACCTATTTTGTAATCATGGCAGAGAATGGGTTCTGGCCTTCTGGCTTGCTAGGGATCAG
AGTTCAGTGGGATGACCGATGGGTTAACGATGTGGAAGACAGCTATGGGCAGCAGTGGACCTACGAACAG
AGGAAAATAGTGGAGTTCACTTGCCATACAGCCTTCTTTGTCAGCATTGTGGTTGTGCAGTGGGCAGACT
TGATCATTTGTAAGACCAGAAGAAACTCTGTCTTCCAGCAGGGAATGAAGAACAAGATCTTAATATTTGG
GCTCTTTGAGGAGACTGCTCTGGCTGCCTTCCTCTCCTACTGCCCTGGAATGGATGTTGCTCTAAGGATG
TACCCTCTCAAGCCAACCTGGTGGTTCTGCGCTTTCCCATACTCTCTTCTCATATTCCTGTATGATGAAA
TCAGAAAGCTCATTATCAGACGCAACCCTGGTGGTTGGGTGGAAAAAGAGACCTACTACTAA
